Addgene plasmid #144966: TFORF3490
Purpose: Lentiviral vector for overexpressing transcription factor ORFs with unique 24-bp barcodes. Barcodes facilitate identification of transcription factors in pooled screens.
Depositing lab: Feng Zhang. Depositing organization: Broad Institute. Publication: A transcription factor atlas of directed differentiation. Joung J, Ma S, Tay T, Geiger-Schuller KR, Kirchgatterer PC, Verdine VK, Guo B, Arias-Garcia MA, Allen WE, Singh A, Kuksenko O, Abudayyeh OO, Gootenberg JS, Fu Z, Macrae RK, Buenrostro JD, Regev A, Zhang F. Cell. 2023 Jan 5;186(1):209-229.e26. doi: 10.1016/j.cell.2022.11.026. PubMed 36608654.
Backbone
  Vector backbone: pLX_TRC317
  Backbone manufacturer: Broad Institute Genetic Perturbation Platform
  Backbone size w/o insert (bp): 8264
  Vector type: Mammalian Expression, Lentiviral
  Selectable markers: Puromycin
Growth in bacteria
  Bacterial resistance: Ampicillin, 100 μg/mL
  Growth temperature: 37°C
  Growth strain: NEB Stable
  Copy number: High Copy
Gene/Insert
  Gene/Insert name: TCF23
  Species: H. sapiens (human)
  Insert size (bp): 851
  Entrez Gene: TCF23 (a.k.a. OUT, TCF-23, bHLHa24)
  Promoter: EF1a
  Tag / fusion protein: V5 (C terminal on insert)
  Cloning method: Gateway Cloning
  Sequencing primers: 5′ GGGTGGAGACTGAAGTTAGGCCAG; 3′ CACATAGCGTAAAAGGAGCAACATAG
Resource information
  A portion of this plasmid was derived from a plasmid made by: Broad Institute Genetic Perturbation Platform
Terms and licenses: Academic/Nonprofit Terms; Industry Terms: Not Available to Industry
Depositor comments: NM_175769.2 Please test multiple small colonies in case of plasmid recombination. To make this collection available in a timely manner, a portion of this collection was not fully sequenced by Addgene. If an Addgene verified full plasmid sequence is not available, please contact us prior to placing an order to request the full sequence.
How to cite: TFORF3490 was a gift from Feng Zhang (Addgene plasmid # 144966 ; http://n2t.net/addgene:144966 ; RRID:Addgene_144966)
