[The description below was written by a language model from this plasmid's Addgene catalogue record and pLannotate feature annotations shown in this document.]
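Description:
TFORF3490 is a lentiviral mammalian expression plasmid built on the pLX_TRC317 backbone, carrying the human transcription factor TCF23 (also called bHLHa24 or OUT) as one member of a barcoded transcription factor ORF collection. It is propagated in E. coli through a high-copy ColE1/pUC-type origin with ampicillin resistance (AmpR); an f1 origin and remnants of a lac/lacZα cloning region flanked by T7 and T3 promoters also sit in the bacterial backbone. The depositor notes that the plasmid can recombine, which is a common concern with LTR-containing vectors.

The viral portion has a third-generation, self-inactivating layout. An RSV promoter drives a truncated HIV-1 5' LTR, followed by the Ψ packaging signal with a gag fragment, the RRE for Rev-dependent nuclear export, a cPPT/CTS, a WPRE to enhance transcript expression, and a ΔU3 3' LTR with a downstream SV40 polyadenylation signal. Within this transfer cassette, an SV40 early promoter drives a puromycin N-acetyltransferase gene for selecting transduced cells. Further downstream, the EF-1α promoter drives the TCF23 ORF, which was introduced by Gateway cloning and is flanked by attB1 and attB2 sites, with a C-terminal V5 epitope tag read through attB2. According to the annotation, TCF23 is a bHLH protein that lacks DNA-binding activity and inhibits E-box-mediated transactivation by other bHLH factors in an ID-like manner.

The record states that each construct in the collection carries a unique 24-bp barcode, though the feature table does not annotate it. The barcode identifies the overexpressed factor in pooled screens, such as those for drivers of directed differentiation.
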