Features (pLannotate 1.2.2; 34 found; start..end, strand, type, name):
      5..231     +  promoter       RSV promoter: Rous sarcoma virus enhancer/promoter
    232..412     +  LTR            5' LTR (truncated): truncated 5' long terminal repeat (LTR) from HIV-1
    459..584     +  misc_feature   HIV-1 Ψ: packaging signal of human immunodeficiency virus type 1
    568..931     +  CDS            HIV-1 gag (fragment): gag protein from human immunodeficiency virus 1; gag
   1077..1310    +  misc_feature   RRE: The Rev response element (RRE) of HIV-1 allows for Rev-dependent mRNA export from the nucleus to the cytoplasm.
   1687..1713    +  CDS            Rev (fragment): human immunodeficiency virus 1 (HIV-1) Rev protein; rev; enhances nuclear export of unspliced and incompletely spliced viral mRNAs
   1720..1743    +  promoter       SV40 promoter (fragment): SV40 early promoter
   1744..1815    +  promoter       SV40 promoter (fragment): SV40 enhancer and early promoter
   1839..1974    +  rep_origin     SV40 ori: SV40 origin of replication
   2020..2616    +  CDS            PuroR (fragment): puromycin N-acetyltransferase; pac from Streptomyces; confers resistance to puromycin
   2665..2782    +  misc_feature   cPPT/CTS: central polypurine tract and central termination sequence of HIV-1
   2847..2913    +  CDS            small t antigen (fragment): SV40 (simian virus 40) small t antigen
   2920..4098    +  promoter       EF-1α promoter: strong constitutive promoter for human elongation factor EF-1α
   4119..4136    +  protein_bind   attB1 (fragment): mutant version of attB; core recombination site for the Gateway® BP reaction BP Clonase™
   4145..4786    +  CDS            TCF23: TCF23_HUMAN - Also known as BHLHA24. Experimental evidence at protein level: Swiss-Prot protein existence level 1. Inhibits E-box-mediated binding and transactivation of bHLH factors. Inhibitory effect is similar to that of ID proteins. Inhibits the formation of TCF3 and MYOD1 homodimers and heterodimers. Lacks DNA binding activity. Seems to play a role in the inhibition of myogenesis (By similarity). From Homo sapiens (Human).
   4794..4811    -  protein_bind   attB2 (fragment): mutant version of attB; core recombination site for the Gateway® BP reaction BP Clonase™
   4820..4861    +  CDS            V5 tag: epitope tag from simian virus 5
   4877..4930    +  promoter       U6 promoter (fragment): RNA polymerase III promoter for human U6 snRNA
   4972..5560    +  misc_feature   WPRE: woodchuck hepatitis virus posttranscriptional regulatory element
   5611..5630    +  misc_feature   cPPT/CTS (fragment): central polypurine tract and central termination sequence of HIV-1
   5632..5865    +  LTR            3' LTR (ΔU3): self-inactivating 3' long terminal repeat (LTR) from HIV-1
   5943..6064    +  polyA_signal   SV40 poly(A) signal: SV40 polyadenylation signal
   6104..6239    +  rep_origin     SV40 ori: SV40 origin of replication
   6260..6278    -  promoter       T7 promoter: promoter for bacteriophage T7 RNA polymerase
   6286..6441    +  CDS            lacZα (fragment): LacZα fragment of β-galactosidase; lacZ fragment
   6446..6874    +  rep_origin     f1 ori (sequence partly withheld): f1 bacteriophage origin of replication; arrow indicates direction of (+) strand synthesis
   6927..7031    +  promoter       AmpR promoter: bla
   7032..7892    +  CDS            AmpR: β-lactamase; bla; confers resistance to ampicillin, carbenicillin, and related antibiotics
   8063..8651    +  rep_origin     ori: high-copy-number ColE1/pMB1/pBR322/pUC origin of replication
   8834..8926    +  CDS            lacI (fragment): lac repressor; lacI; The lac repressor binds to the lac operator to inhibit transcription in E. coli. This inhibition can be relieved by adding lactose or isopropyl-β-D-thiogalactopyranoside (IPTG).
   8939..8960    +  protein_bind   CAP binding site: CAP binding activates transcription in the presence of cAMP. E. coli catabolite activator protein
   8975..9005    +  promoter       lac promoter: promoter for the E. coli lac operon
   9013..9029    +  protein_bind   lac operator: The lac repressor binds to the lac operator to inhibit transcription in E. coli. This inhibition can be relieved by adding lactose or isopropyl-β-D-thiogalactopyranoside (IPTG). lac repressor encoded by lacI
   9074..9092    +  promoter       T3 promoter: promoter for bacteriophage T3 RNA polymerase
>Addgene plasmid #144966 | TFORF3490 | addgene full sequence | sequence record 404527 | Addgene NGS Result
TTAATGTAGTCTTATGCAATACTCTTGTAGTCTTGCAACATGGTAACGATGAGTTAGCAACATGCCTTAC
AAGGAGAGAAAAAGCACCGTGCATGCCGATTGGTGGAAGTAAGGTGGTACGATCGTGCCTTATTAGGAAG
GCAACAGACGGGTCTGACATGGATTGGACGAACCACTGAATTGCCGCATTGCAGAGATATTGTATTTAAG
TGCCTAGCTCGATACATAAACGGGTCTCTCTGGTTAGACCAGATCTGAGCCTGGGAGCTCTCTGGCTAAC
TAGGGAACCCACTGCTTAAGCCTCAATAAAGCTTGCCTTGAGTGCTTCAAGTAGTGTGTGCCCGTCTGTT
GTGTGACTCTGGTAACTAGAGATCCCTCAGACCCTTTTAGTCAGTGTGGAAAATCTCTAGCAGTGGCGCC
CGAACAGGGACTTGAAAGCGAAAGGGAAACCAGAGGAGCTCTCTCGACGCAGGACTCGGCTTGCTGAAGC
GCGCACGGCAAGAGGCGAGGGGCGGCGACTGGTGAGTACGCCAAAAATTTTGACTAGCGGAGGCTAGAAG
GAGAGAGATGGGTGCGAGAGCGTCAGTATTAAGCGGGGGAGAATTAGATCGCGATGGGAAAAAATTCGGT
TAAGGCCAGGGGGAAAGAAAAAATATAAATTAAAACATATAGTATGGGCAAGCAGGGAGCTAGAACGATT
CGCAGTTAATCCTGGCCTGTTAGAAACATCAGAAGGCTGTAGACAAATACTGGGACAGCTACAACCATCC
CTTCAGACAGGATCAGAAGAACTTAGATCATTATATAATACAGTAGCAACCCTCTATTGTGTGCATCAAA
GGATAGAGATAAAAGACACCAAGGAAGCTTTAGACAAGATAGAGGAAGAGCAAAACAAAAGTAAGACCAC
CGCACAGCAAGCGGCCGCTGATCTTCAGACCTGGAGGAGGAGATATGAGGGACAATTGGAGAAGTGAATT
ATATAAATATAAAGTAGTAAAAATTGAACCATTAGGAGTAGCACCCACCAAGGCAAAGAGAAGAGTGGTG
CAGAGAGAAAAAAGAGCAGTGGGAATAGGAGCTTTGTTCCTTGGGTTCTTGGGAGCAGCAGGAAGCACTA
TGGGCGCAGCGTCAATGACGCTGACGGTACAGGCCAGACAATTATTGTCTGGTATAGTGCAGCAGCAGAA
CAATTTGCTGAGGGCTATTGAGGCGCAACAGCATCTGTTGCAACTCACAGTCTGGGGCATCAAGCAGCTC
CAGGCAAGAATCCTGGCTGTGGAAAGATACCTAAAGGATCAACAGCTCCTGGGGATTTGGGGTTGCTCTG
GAAAACTCATTTGCACCACTGCTGTGCCTTGGAATGCTAGTTGGAGTAATAAATCTCTGGAACAGATTTG
GAATCACACGACCTGGATGGAGTGGGACAGAGAAATTAACAATTACACAAGCTTAATACACTCCTTAATT
GAAGAATCGCAAAACCAGCAAGAAAAGAATGAACAAGAATTATTGGAATTAGATAAATGGGCAAGTTTGT
GGAATTGGTTTAACATAACAAATTGGCTGTGGTATATAAAATTATTCATAATGATAGTAGGAGGCTTGGT
AGGTTTAAGAATAGTTTTTGCTGTACTTTCTATAGTGAATAGAGTTAGGCAGGGATATTCACCATTATCG
TTTCAGACCCACCTCCCAACCCCGAGGGGACCCATGCATTGCATCTCAATTAGTCAGCAACCAGGTGTGG
AAAGTCCCCAGGCTCCCCAGCAGGCAGAAGTATGCAAAGCATGCGTCTCAATTAGTCAGCAACCATAGTC
CCGCCCCTAACTCCGCCCATCCCGCCCCTAACTCCGCCCAGTTCCGCCCATTCTCCGCCCCATGGCTGAC
TAATTTTTTTTATTTATGCAGAGGCCGAGGCCGCCTCGGCCTCTGAGCTATTCCAGAAGTAGTGAGGAGG
CTTTTTTGGAGGCCTAGGCTTTTGCAAAAAGCTTTCTAGAGGTACCACCGGAGCTTACCATGACCGAGTA
CAAGCCCACGGTGCGCCTCGCCACCCGCGACGACGTCCCCAGGGCCGTACGCACCCTCGCCGCCGCGTTC
GCCGACTACCCCGCCACGCGCCACACCGTCGATCCGGACCGCCACATCGAGCGGGTCACCGAGCTGCAAG
AACTCTTCCTCACGCGCGTCGGGCTCGACATCGGCAAGGTGTGGGTCGCGGACGACGGCGCCGCCGTGGC
GGTCTGGACCACGCCGGAGAGCGTCGAAGCGGGGGCGGTGTTCGCCGAGATCGGCCCGCGCATGGCCGAG
TTGAGCGGTTCCCGGCTGGCCGCGCAGCAACAGATGGAAGGCCTCCTGGCGCCGCACCGGCCCAAGGAGC
CCGCGTGGTTCCTGGCCACCGTCGGCGTCTCGCCCGACCACCAGGGCAAGGGTCTGGGCAGCGCCGTCGT
GCTCCCCGGAGTGGAGGCGGCCGAGCGCGCCGGGGTGCCCGCCTTCCTGGAGACCTCCGCGCCCCGCAAC
CTCCCCTTCTACGAGCGGCTCGGCTTCACCGTCACCGCCGACGTCGAGGTGCCCGAAGGACCGCGCACCT
GGTGCATGACCCGCAAGCCCGGTGCCAGTTAACGAATTCTAGATCTTGAGACAAATGGCAGTATTCATCC
ACAATTTTAAAAGAAAAGGGGGGATTGGGGGGTACAGTGCAGGGGAAAGAATAGTAGACATAATAGCAAC
AGACATACAAACTAAAGAATTACAAAAACAAATTACAAAAATTCAAAATTTTCGGGTTTATTACAGGGAC
AGCAGAGATCCACTTTGGCGCCGGCTCGAGGCCTGCAGGTGCAAAGATGGATAAAGTTTTAAACAGAGAG
GAATCTTTGCAGCTAATGGACCTTCTAGGTCTTGAAAGGAGTGGGAATTGGCTCCGGTGCCCGTCAGTGG
GCAGAGCGCACATCGCCCACAGTCCCCGAGAAGTTGGGGGGAGGGGTCGGCAATTGAACCGGTGCCTAGA
GAAGGTGGCGCGGGGTAAACTGGGAAAGTGATGTCGTGTACTGGCTCCGCCTTTTTCCCGAGGGTGGGGG
AGAACCGTATATAAGTGCAGTAGTCGCCGTGAACGTTCTTTTTCGCAACGGGTTTGCCGCCAGAACACAG
GTAAGTGCCGTGTGTGGTTCCCGCGGGCCTGGCCTCTTTACGGGTTATGGCCCTTGCGTGCCTTGAATTA
CTTCCACCTGGCTGCAGTACGTGATTCTTGATCCCGAGCTTCGGGTTGGAAGTGGGTGGGAGAGTTCGAG
GCCTTGCGCTTAAGGAGCCCCTTCGCCTCGTGCTTGAGTTGAGGCCTGGCCTGGGCGCTGGGGCCGCCGC
GTGCGAATCTGGTGGCACCTTCGCGCCTGTCTCGCTGCTTTCGATAAGTCTCTAGCCATTTAAAATTTTT
GATGACCTGCTGCGACGCTTTTTTTCTGGCAAGATAGTCTTGTAAATGCGGGCCAAGATCTGCACACTGG
TATTTCGGTTTTTGGGGCCGCGGGCGGCGACGGGGCCCGTGCGTCCCAGCGCACATGTTCGGCGAGGCGG
GGCCTGCGAGCGCGGCCACCGAGAATCGGACGGGGGTAGTCTCAAGCTGGCCGGCCTGCTCTGGTGCCTG
GCCTCGCGCCGCCGTGTATCGCCCCGCCCTGGGCGGCAAGGCTGGCCCGGTCGGCACCAGTTGCGTGAGC
GGAAAGATGGCCGCTTCCCGGCCCTGCTGCAGGGAGCTCAAAATGGAGGACGCGGCGCTCGGGAGAGCGG
GCGGGTGAGTCACCCACACAAAGGAAAAGGGCCTTTCCGTCCTCAGCCGTCGCTTCATGTGACTCCACGG
AGTACCGGGCGCCGTCCAGGCACCTCGATTAGTTCTCGAGCTTTTGGAGTACGTCGTCTTTAGGTTGGGG
GGAGGGGTTTTATGCGATGGAGTTTCCCCACACTGAGTGGGTGGAGACTGAAGTTAGGCCAGCTTGGCAC
TTGATGTAATTCTCCTTGGAATTTGCCCTTTTTGAGTTTGGATCTTGGTTCATTCTCAAGCCTCAGACAG
TGGTTCAAAGTTTTTTTCTTCCATTTCAGGTGTCGTGAGGCTAGCATCGATTGATCAACAAGTTTGTACA
AAAAAGTTGGCACCATGTCACAGAGGAAGGCCAGAGGGCCACCAGCCATGCCAGGGGTGGGGCATAGCCA
GACTCAGGCCAAAGCACGGTTGCTGCCAGGCGCTGACAGGAAGAGGAGCCGCCTCAGCAGGACAAGGCAG
GACCCGTGGGAAGAAAGAAGCTGGAGCAACCAGAGATGGAGCAGAGCTACCCCTGGCCCTCGAGGGACCA
GGGCTGGGGGCCTGGCTCTTGGCAGGAGCGAGGCCAGTCCTGAGAATGCCGCGCGGGAGCGGAGCCGGGT
CAGGACGCTGCGCCAGGCCTTCTTGGCCTTGCAGGCTGCTCTGCCTGCCGTGCCGCCCGACACCAAGCTC
TCCAAGTTGGACGTGCTGGTGCTCGCCGCCAGCTACATAGCCCACCTCACCCGCACACTCGGCCACGAGT
TGCCTGGCCCTGCCTGGCCGCCCTTCCTGCGTGGACTCCGCTACTTGCACCCTCTCAAGAAGTGGCCGAT
GCGATCTCGTCTCTATGCTGGAGGCCTGGGGTACTCCGATCTTGACTCCACCACAGCCAGCACCCCCAGC
CAAAGAACAAGAGATGCAGAGGTGGGGTCCCAAGTCCCTGGAGAGGCAGATGCTCTCCTTTCCACCACAC
CACTCTCACCAGCTCTTGGTGACAAATTGCCAACTTTCTTGTACAAAGTGGTTGATATCGGTAAGCCTAT
CCCTAACCCTCTCCTCGGTCTCGATTCTACGTAGTAATGAACTAGTCCGTAACTTGAAAGTATTTCGATT
TCTTGGCTTTATATATCTTGTGGAAAGGACGAGACTGCTAAACTTCAAATTACTGCACGCGTTAAGTCGA
CAATCAACCTCTGGATTACAAAATTTGTGAAAGATTGACTGGTATTCTTAACTATGTTGCTCCTTTTACG
CTATGTGGATACGCTGCTTTAATGCCTTTGTATCATGCTATTGCTTCCCGTATGGCTTTCATTTTCTCCT
CCTTGTATAAATCCTGGTTGCTGTCTCTTTATGAGGAGTTGTGGCCCGTTGTCAGGCAACGTGGCGTGGT
GTGCACTGTGTTTGCTGACGCAACCCCCACTGGTTGGGGCATTGCCACCACCTGTCAGCTCCTTTCCGGG
ACTTTCGCTTTCCCCCTCCCTATTGCCACGGCGGAACTCATCGCCGCCTGCCTTGCCCGCTGCTGGACAG
GGGCTCGGCTGTTGGGCACTGACAATTCCGTGGTGTTGTCGGGGAAATCATCGTCCTTTCCTTGGCTGCT
CGCCTGTGTTGCCACCTGGATTCTGCGCGGGACGTCCTTCTGCTACGTCCCTTCGGCCCTCAATCCAGCG
GACCTTCCTTCCCGCGGCCTGCTGCCGGCTCTGCGGCCTCTTCCGCGTCTTCGCCTTCGCCCTCAGACGA
GTCGGATCTCCCTTTGGGCCGCCTCCCCGCGTCGACTTTAAGACCAATGACTTACAAGGCAGCTGTAGAT
CTTAGCCACTTTTTAAAAGAAAAGGGGGGACTGGAAGGGCTAATTCACTCCCAACGAAGACAAGATCTGC
TTTTTGCTTGTACTGGGTCTCTCTGGTTAGACCAGATCTGAGCCTGGGAGCTCTCTGGCTAACTAGGGAA
CCCACTGCTTAAGCCTCAATAAAGCTTGCCTTGAGTGCTTCAAGTAGTGTGTGCCCGTCTGTTGTGTGAC
TCTGGTAACTAGAGATCCCTCAGACCCTTTTAGTCAGTGTGGAAAATCTCTAGCAGTACGTATAGTAGTT
CATGTCATCTTATTATTCAGTATTTATAACTTGCAAAGAAATGAATATCAGAGAGTGAGAGGAACTTGTT
TATTGCAGCTTATAATGGTTACAAATAAAGCAATAGCATCACAAATTTCACAAATAAAGCATTTTTTTCA
CTGCATTCTAGTTGTGGTTTGTCCAAACTCATCAATGTATCTTATCATGTCTGGCTCTAGCTATCCCGCC
CCTAACTCCGCCCATCCCGCCCCTAACTCCGCCCAGTTCCGCCCATTCTCCGCCCCATGGCTGACTAATT
TTTTTTATTTATGCAGAGGCCGAGGCCGCCTCGGCCTCTGAGCTATTCCAGAAGTAGTGAGGAGGCTTTT
TTGGAGGCCTAGGGACGTACCCAATTCGCCCTATAGTGAGTCGTATTACGCGCGCTCACTGGCCGTCGTT
TTACAACGTCGTGACTGGGAAAACCCTGGCGTTACCCAACTTAATCGCCTTGCAGCACATCCCCCTTTCG
CCAGCTGGCGTAATAGCGAAGAGGCCCGCACCGATCGCCCTTCCCAACAGTTGCGCAGCCTGAATGGCGA
ATGGG
[124 nt withheld, positions 6446-6569]
C
[91 nt withheld, positions 6571-6661]
A
[49 nt withheld, positions 6663-6711]
CCTTTGACGTTGGAGTCCACGTTCTTT
[37 nt withheld, positions 6739-6775]
ACCCTATCTCGGTCTATTCTTTTGATTTATAAGGGATTTTGCCGATTTCGGCCTATTGGTTAAAAAATGA
GCTGATTTAACAAAAATTTAACGCGAATTTTAACAAAATATTAACGCTTACAATTTAGGTGGCACTTTTC
GGGGAAATGTGCGCGGAACCCCTATTTGTTTATTTTTCTAAATACATTCAAATATGTATCCGCTCATGAG
ACAATAACCCTGATAAATGCTTCAATAATATTGAAAAAGGAAGAGTATGAGTATTCAACATTTCCGTGTC
GCCCTTATTCCCTTTTTTGCGGCATTTTGCCTTCCTGTTTTTGCTCACCCAGAAACGCTGGTGAAAGTAA
AAGATGCTGAAGATCAGTTGGGTGCACGAGTGGGTTACATCGAACTGGATCTCAACAGCGGTAAGATCCT
TGAGAGTTTTCGCCCCGAAGAACGTTTTCCAATGATGAGCACTTTTAAAGTTCTGCTATGTGGCGCGGTA
TTATCCCGTATTGACGCCGGGCAAGAGCAACTCGGTCGCCGCATACACTATTCTCAGAATGACTTGGTTG
AGTACTCACCAGTCACAGAAAAGCATCTTACGGATGGCATGACAGTAAGAGAATTATGCAGTGCTGCCAT
AACCATGAGTGATAACACTGCGGCCAACTTACTTCTGACAACGATCGGAGGACCGAAGGAGCTAACCGCT
TTTTTGCACAACATGGGGGATCATGTAACTCGCCTTGATCGTTGGGAACCGGAGCTGAATGAAGCCATAC
CAAACGACGAGCGTGACACCACGATGCCTGTAGCAATGGCAACAACGTTGCGCAAACTATTAACTGGCGA
ACTACTTACTCTAGCTTCCCGGCAACAATTAATAGACTGGATGGAGGCGGATAAAGTTGCAGGACCACTT
CTGCGCTCGGCCCTTCCGGCTGGCTGGTTTATTGCTGATAAATCTGGAGCCGGTGAGCGTGGGTCTCGCG
GTATCATTGCAGCACTGGGGCCAGATGGTAAGCCCTCCCGTATCGTAGTTATCTACACGACGGGGAGTCA
GGCAACTATGGATGAACGAAATAGACAGATCGCTGAGATAGGTGCCTCACTGATTAAGCATTGGTAACTG
TCAGACCAAGTTTACTCATATATACTTTAGATTGATTTAAAACTTCATTTTTAATTTAAAAGGATCTAGG
TGAAGATCCTTTTTGATAATCTCATGACCAAAATCCCTTAACGTGAGTTTTCGTTCCACTGAGCGTCAGA
CCCCGTAGAAAAGATCAAAGGATCTTCTTGAGATCCTTTTTTTCTGCGCGTAATCTGCTGCTTGCAAACA
AAAAAACCACCGCTACCAGCGGTGGTTTGTTTGCCGGATCAAGAGCTACCAACTCTTTTTCCGAAGGTAA
CTGGCTTCAGCAGAGCGCAGATACCAAATACTGTTCTTCTAGTGTAGCCGTAGTTAGGCCACCACTTCAA
GAACTCTGTAGCACCGCCTACATACCTCGCTCTGCTAATCCTGTTACCAGTGGCTGCTGCCAGTGGCGAT
AAGTCGTGTCTTACCGGGTTGGACTCAAGACGATAGTTACCGGATAAGGCGCAGCGGTCGGGCTGAACGG
GGGGTTCGTGCACACAGCCCAGCTTGGAGCGAACGACCTACACCGAACTGAGATACCTACAGCGTGAGCT
ATGAGAAAGCGCCACGCTTCCCGAAGGGAGAAAGGCGGACAGGTATCCGGTAAGCGGCAGGGTCGGAACA
GGAGAGCGCACGAGGGAGCTTCCAGGGGGAAACGCCTGGTATCTTTATAGTCCTGTCGGGTTTCGCCACC
TCTGACTTGAGCGTCGATTTTTGTGATGCTCGTCAGGGGGGCGGAGCCTATGGAAAAACGCCAGCAACGC
GGCCTTTTTACGGTTCCTGGCCTTTTGCTGGCCTTTTGCTCACATGTTCTTTCCTGCGTTATCCCCTGAT
TCTGTGGATAACCGTATTACCGCCTTTGAGTGAGCTGATACCGCTCGCCGCAGCCGAACGACCGAGCGCA
GCGAGTCAGTGAGCGAGGAAGCGGAAGAGCGCCCAATACGCAAACCGCCTCTCCCCGCGCGTTGGCCGAT
TCATTAATGCAGCTGGCACGACAGGTTTCCCGACTGGAAAGCGGGCAGTGAGCGCAACGCAATTAATGTG
AGTTAGCTCACTCATTAGGCACCCCAGGCTTTACACTTTATGCTTCCGGCTCGTATGTTGTGTGGAATTG
TGAGCGGATAACAATTTCACACAGGAAACAGCTATGACCATGATTACGCCAAGCGCGCAATTAACCCTCA
CTAAAGGGAACAAAAGCTGGAGCTGCAAGC
