>Addgene plasmid #144966 | TFORF3490 | depositor partial sequence | sequence record 287013 | Insert
ATCGATTGATCAACAAGTTTGTACAAAAAAGTTGGCACCATGTCACAGAGGAAGGCCAGAGGGCCACCAG
CCATGCCAGGGGTGGGGCATAGCCAGACTCAGGCCAAAGCACGGTTGCTGCCAGGCGCTGACAGGAAGAG
GAGCCGCCTCAGCAGGACAAGGCAGGACCCGTGGGAAGAAAGAAGCTGGAGCAACCAGAGATGGAGCAGA
GCTACCCCTGGCCCTCGAGGGACCAGGGCTGGGGGCCTGGCTCTTGGCAGGAGCGAGGCCAGTCCTGAGA
ATGCCGCGCGGGAGCGGAGCCGGGTCAGGACGCTGCGCCAGGCCTTCTTGGCCTTGCAGGCTGCTCTGCC
TGCCGTGCCGCCCGACACCAAGCTCTCCAAGTTGGACGTGCTGGTGCTCGCCGCCAGCTACATAGCCCAC
CTCACCCGCACACTCGGCCACGAGTTGCCTGGCCCTGCCTGGCCGCCCTTCCTGCGTGGACTCCGCTACT
TGCACCCTCTCAAGAAGTGGCCGATGCGATCTCGTCTCTATGCTGGAGGCCTGGGGTACTCCGATCTTGA
CTCCACCACAGCCAGCACCCCCAGCCAAAGAACAAGAGATGCAGAGGTGGGGTCCCAAGTCCCTGGAGAG
GCAGATGCTCTCCTTTCCACCACACCACTCTCACCAGCTCTTGGTGACAAATTGCCAACTTTCTTGTACA
AAGTGGTTGATATCGGTAAGCCTATCCCTAACCCTCTCCTCGGTCTCGATTCTACGTAGTAATGAACTAG
TCCGTAACTTGAAAGTATTTCGATTTCTTGGCTTTATATATCTTGTGGAAAGGACGAGACTGCTAAACTT
CAAATTACTGC
