>Addgene plasmid #144966 | TFORF3490 | depositor partial sequence | sequence record 287014 | Barcode
GACTGCTAAACTTCAAATTACTGC
